>Addgene plasmid #72989 | pBP-TL5 | depositor partial sequence | sequence record 133840 | Partial sequence between BsaI sites - Backbone pBP-RBS_H1
GGTCTCAGTACAGATCTAATAATTTTGTTTAACTTTGGAGAAATACATATGAGACC
