>Addgene plasmid #72989 | pBP-TL5 | addgene partial sequence | sequence record 147314 | RNAde-BB-1F 5'-tgccacctgacgtctaagaa-3'
GGCGTATCACGAGGCAGAATTTCAGATAAAAAAAATCCTTAGCTTTCGCTAAGGATGATTTCTGGAATTC
GCGGCCGCTTCTAGAACGTCTCAATCTCTATTTGACGGCTAGCTCAGTCCTAGGTACAGTGCTAGCGGTC
TCAGTACAGATCTAATAATTTTGTTTAACTTTGGAGAAATACATATGANACCGCGTAAAGGAGAAGAACT
TTTCACTGGAGTTGTCCCAATTCTTGTTGAATTAGATGGTGATGTTAATGGGCACAAATTTTCTGTCAGT
GGAGAGGGTGAAGGTGATGCAACATACGGAAAACTTACCCTTAAATTTATTTGCACTACTGGAAAACTAC
CTGTTCCATGGCCAACACTTGTCACTACTTTCGGTTATGGTGTTCAATGCTTTGCGAGATACCCAGATCA
