>Addgene plasmid #72989 | pBP-TL5 | addgene partial sequence | sequence record 147315 | RNAde-BB-2R 5'-attaccgcctttgagtgagc -3'
CGAGCGCAGCGAGTCAGTGAGCGAGGAAGCCTGCATAACGCGAAGTAATCTTTTCGGTTTTAAAGAAAAA
GGGCAGGGTGGTGACACCTTGCCCTTTTTTGCCGGACTGCAGCGTCTCTGGCAAACATATAAACGCAGAA
AGGCCCACCCGAAGGTGAGCCAGTGTGACTCTAGTAGAGAGCGTTCACCGACAAACAACAGATAAAACGA
AAGGCCCAGTCTTTCGACTGAGCCTTTCGTTTTATTTGATGCCTGGTCGATTATTTGTATAGTTCATCCA
TGCCATGTGTAATCCCAGCAGCTGTTACAAACTCAAGAAGGACCATGTGATCTCTCTTTTCGTTGGGATC
TTTCGAAAGGGCAGATTGTGTGGACAGGTAATGGTTGTCTGGTAAAAGGACAGGGCCATCGCCAATTGGA
GTATTTTGTTGATAATGGTCTGCTAGTTGAACGCTTCCATCTTCAATGTTGTGTCTAATTTTGAAGTTAA
CTTTGATTCCATTCTTTTGTTTGTCTGCCATGATGTATACATTGTGTGAGTTATAGTTGTATTCCAATTT
GTGTCCAAGAATGTTTCCATCTTCTTTAAAATCAATACCTTTTAACTCGATTCTATTAACAAGGGTATCA
CCTTCAAACTTGACTTCAGCACGTGTCTTGTAGTTCCCGTCATCTTTGAAAAATATAGTTCTTTCCTGTA
CATAACCTTCGGGCATGGCACTCTTGAAAAAGTCATGCTGTTTCATATGATCTGGGTATCTCGCAAAGCA
TTGAACACCATAACCGAAAGTAGTGACAAGTGTTGGCCATGGAACAGGTAGTTTTCCAGTAGTGCAAATA
AATTTAAGGGTAAGTTTTCCGTATGTTGCATCACCTTCACCCTCTCCACTG
