[The description below was written by a language model from this plasmid's Addgene catalogue record.]
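Description:
pBP-TL5 is a basic part plasmid from the EcoFlex kit, a modular cloning (MoClo) toolkit for synthetic biology in E. coli. It is built on the iGEM standard parts backbone pSB1C3, a high-copy bacterial cloning vector selected with chloramphenicol. The chloramphenicol acetyltransferase (CAT) marker carries a silent nucleotide substitution (C435G) that removes an internal BsmBI site. This kind of change is commonly made to "domesticate" a backbone for Golden Gate-style assembly, where stray type IIS restriction sites would cause unwanted cutting during the reaction.

The payload is a single synthetic regulatory part, the M2 ribosome binding site (listed as RBS_M2), and the record describes no promoter, coding sequence, tag or terminator alongside it. In a MoClo scheme, such a plasmid stores one sequence-verified part, which is later released and joined in a defined order with promoter, coding sequence and terminator parts to build a complete transcription unit. The choice of RBS part sets the translation initiation rate, so a collection of RBS variants lets users tune protein expression levels in E. coli. The record does not state the relative strength of M2, the enzymes or overhangs flanking the part, or the cloning sites used. No feature table is provided, so the origin of replication is not documented beyond the backbone name and its high-copy status. The insert region can be checked by sequencing with the standard VF2 and VR primers that flank the pSB1C3 cloning site.
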