Addgene plasmid #72989: pBP-TL5
Purpose: RBS_M2
Depositing lab: Paul Freemont. Depositing organization: Imperial College London. Publication: EcoFlex: A Multifunctional MoClo Kit for E. coli Synthetic Biology. Moore SJ, Lai HE, Kelwick RJ, Chee SM, Bell DJ, Polizzi KM, Freemont PS. ACS Synth Biol. 2016 May 2. 10.1021/acssynbio.6b00031 PubMed 27096716.
Backbone
  Vector backbone: pSB1C3
  Backbone manufacturer: iGEM
  Backbone size w/o insert (bp): 3039
  Vector type: Synthetic Biology
Growth in bacteria
  Bacterial resistance: Chloramphenicol, 25 μg/mL
  Growth temperature: 37°C
  Growth strain: JM109
  Copy number: High Copy
Gene/Insert
  Gene/Insert name: M2 RBS
  Species: Synthetic
  Mutation: CAT gene - C435G (nucleotide) - silent mutagenesis to remove BsmBI site
  Cloning method: Restriction Enzyme; 5′ cloning site Unknown (unknown if destroyed); 3′ cloning site Unknown (unknown if destroyed)
  Sequencing primers: 5′ VF2 (5' tgccacctgacgtctaagaa 3'); 3′ VR (5' attaccgcctttgagtgagc 3')
Terms and licenses: Academic/Nonprofit Terms; Industry Terms: Not Available to Industry
How to cite: pBP-TL5 was a gift from Paul Freemont (Addgene plasmid # 72989 ; http://n2t.net/addgene:72989 ; RRID:Addgene_72989)
